>Addgene plasmid #103616 | LSB-hsa-miR-526b-5p | depositor full sequence | sequence record 196280 | Full Sequence
AATTGAGGGGATAACGCAGGAAAGAACATGTGAGCAAAAGGCCAGCAAAAGGCCAGGAACCGTAAAAAGG
CCGCGTTGCTGGCGTTTTTCCATAGGCTCCGCCCCCCTGACGAGCATCACAAAAATCGACGCTCAAGTCA
GAGGTGGCGAAACCCGACAGGACTATAAAGATACCAGGCGTTTCCCCCTGGAAGCTCCCTCGTGCGCTCT
CCTGTTCCGACCCTGCCGCTTACCGGATACCTGTCCGCCTTTCTCCCTTCGGGAAGCGTGGCGCTTTCTC
ATAGCTCACGCTGTAGGTATCTCAGTTCGGTGTAGGTCGTTCGCTCCAAGCTGGGCTGTGTGCACGAACC
CCCCGTTCAGCCCGACCGCTGCGCCTTATCCGGTAACTATCGTCTTGAGTCCAACCCGGTAAGACACGAC
TTATCGCCACTGGCAGCAGCCACTGGTAACAGGATTAGCAGAGCGAGGTATGTAGGCGGTGCTACAGAGT
TCTTGAAGTGGTGGCCTAACTACGGCTACACTAGAAGAACAGTATTTGGTATCTGCGCTCTGCTGAAGCC
AGTTACCTTCGGAAAAAGAGTTGGTAGCTCTTGATCCGGCAAACAAACCACCGCTGGTAGCGGTGGTTTT
TTTGTTTGCAAGCAGCAGATTACGCGCAGAAAAAAAGGATCTCAAGAAGATCCTTTGATCTTTTCTACGG
GGTCTGACGCTCAGTGGAACGAAAACTCACGTTAAGGGATTTTGGTCATGAGATTATCAAAAAGGATCTT
CACCTAGATCCTTTTAAATTAAAAATGAAGTTTTAAATCAATCTAAAGTATATATGAGTAAACTTGGTCT
GACAGTTACCAATGCTTAATCAGTGAGGCACCTATCTCAGCGATCTGTCTATTTCGTTCATCCATAGTTG
CCTGACTCCCCGTCGTGTAGATAACTACGATACGGGAGGGCTTACCATCTGGCCCCAGTGCTGCAATGAT
ACCGCGAGAACCACGCTCACCGGCTCCAGATTTATCAGCAATAAACCAGCCAGCCGGAAGGGCCGAGCGC
AGAAGTGGTCCTGCAACTTTATCCGCCTCCATCCAGTCTATTAATTGTTGCCGGGAAGCTAGAGTAAGTA
GTTCGCCAGTTAATAGTTTGCGCAACGTTGTTGCCATTGCTACAGGCATCGTGGTGTCACGCTCGTCGTT
TGGTATGGCTTCATTCAGCTCCGGTTCCCAACGATCAAGGCGAGTTACATGATCCCCCATGTTGTGCAAA
AAAGCGGTTAGCTCCTTCGGTCCTCCGATCGTTGTCAGAAGTAAGTTGGCCGCAGTGTTATCACTCATGG
TTATGGCAGCACTGCATAATTCTCTTACTGTCATGCCATCCGTAAGATGCTTTTCTGTGACTGGTGAGTA
CTCAACCAAGTCATTCTGAGAATAGTGTATGCGGCGACCGAGTTGCTCTTGCCCGGCGTCAATACGGGAT
AATACCGCGCCACATAGCAGAACTTTAAAAGTGCTCATCATTGGAAAACGTTCTTCGGGGCGAAAACTCT
CAAGGATCTTACCGCTGTTGAGATCCAGTTCGATGTAACCCACTCGTGCACCCAACTGATCTTCAGCATC
TTTTACTTTCACCAGCGTTTCTGGGTGAGCAAAAACAGGAAGGCAAAATGCCGCAAAAAAGGGAATAAGG
GCGACACGGAAATGTTGAATACTCATACTCTTCCTTTTTCAATATTATTGAAGCATTTATCAGGGTTATT
GTCTCATGAGCGGATACATATTTGAATGTAGCTCCGAATTTCTCGAGGGCTTGTCGACGACGGCGGTCTC
CGTCGTCAGGATCATGAATTCGACCCGCCTGCCACCATGACCGAGTACAAGCCCACGGTGCGCCTCGCCA
CCCGCGACGACGTCCCCCGGGCCGTACGCACCCTCGCCGCCGCGTTCGCCGACTACCCCGCCACGCGCCA
CACCGTCGACCCGGACCGCCACATCGAGCGGGTCACCGAGCTGCAAGAACTCTTCCTCACGCGCGTCGGG
CTCGACATCGGCAAGGTGTGGGTCGCGGACGACGGCGCCGCGGTGGCGGTCTGGACCACGCCGGAGAGCG
TCGAAGCGGGGGCGGTGTTCGCCGAGATCGGCCCGCGCATGGCCGAGTTGAGCGGTTCCCGGCTGGCCGC
GCAGCAACAGATGGAAGGCCTCCTGGCGCCGCACCGGCCCAAGGAGCCCGCGTGGTTCCTGGCCACCGTC
GGCGTCTCGCCCGACCACCAGGGCAAGGGTCTGGGCAGCGCCGTCGTGCTCCCCGGAGTGGAGGCGGCCG
AGCGCGCCGGGGTGCCCGCCTTCCTGGAGACATCCGCGCCCCGCAACCTCCCCTTCTACGAGCGGCTCGG
CTTCACCGTCACCGCCGACGTCGAGGTGCCCGAAGGACCGCGCACCTGGTGCATGACCCGCAAGCCCGGT
GCCTGATACGCGTGAATTCACTCCTCAGGTGCAGGCTGCCTATCAGAAGGTGGTGGCTGGTGTGGCCAAT
GCCCTGGCTCACAAATACCACTGAGATCTTTTTCCCTCTGCCAAAAATTATGGGGACATCATGAAGCCCC
TTGAGCATCTGACTTCTGGCTAATAAAGGAAATTTATTTTCATTGCAATAGTGTGTTGGAATTTTTTGTG
TCTCTCACTCGGAAGGACATATGGGAGGGCAAATCATTTAAAACATCAGAATGAGTATTTGGTTTAGAGT
TTGGCAACATATGCCCATATGCTGGCTGCCATGAACAAAGGTTGGCTATAAAGAGGTCATCAGTATATGA
AACAGCCCCCTGCTGTCCATTCCTTATTCCATAGAAAAGCCTTGACTTGAGGTTAGATTTTTTTTATATT
TTGTTTTGTGTTATTTTTTTCTTTAACATCCCTAAAATTTTCCTTACATGTTTTACTAGCCAGATTTTTC
CTCCTCTCCTGACTACTCCCAGTCATAGCTGTCCCTCTTCTCTTATGGAGATCCCTCGACCTGCAGCCCA
AGCTTGAATTCTCTAGAATTACCCTGTTATCCCTATGCTTGGTTTACCGAGCTCTTATTGGTTTTCAAAC
TTCATTGACTGTGCCCAACGCGCCTGGGAGCTCACGGGGACAGCCCCCCCCCAAAGCCCCCAGGGATGTA
ATTACGTCCCTCCCCCGCTAGGGGGCAGCAGCGAGCCGCCCGGGGCTCCGCTCCGGTCCGGCGCTCCCCC
CGCATCCCCGAGCCGGCAGCGTGCGGGGACAGCCCGGGCACGGGGAAGGTGGCACGGGATCGCTTTCCTC
TGAACGCTTCTCGCTGCTCTTTGAGCCTGCAGACACCTGGGGGGATACGGGGAAAAAGCTAGGCTGAAAG
ACCGGTTCTTAGAATGACACGCGCCTGGGAGCTCACGGGGACAGCCCCCCCCCAAAGCCCCCAGGGATGT
AATTACGTCCCTCCCCCGCTAGGGGGCAGCAGCGAGCCGCCCGGGGCTCCGCTCCGGTCCGGCGCTCCCC
CCGCATCCCCGAGCCGGCAGCGTGCGGGGACAGCCCGGGCACGGGGAAGGTGGCACGGGATCGCTTTCCT
CTGAACGCTTCTCGCTGCTCTTTGAGCCTGCAGACACCTGGGGGGATACGGGGAAAAAGCTAACTTCTGA
GACGACAACTTTGTATAGAAAAGTTGGCTCCGAATTCGCCCTTGACAGCAGAGATCCAGTTTGGTTAATT
AATTGGCTCCGGTGCCCGTCAGTGGGCAGAGCGCACATCGCCCACAGTCCCCGAGAAGTTGTGGGGAGGG
GTCGGCAATTGAACCGGTGCCTAGAGAAGGTGGCGCGGGGTAAACTGGGAAAGTGATGTCGTGTACTGGC
TCCGCCTTTTTCCCGAGGGTGGGGGAGAACCGTATATAAGTGCAGTAGTCGCCGTGAACGTTCTTTTTCG
CAACGGGTTTGCCGCCAGAACACAGGTAAGTGCCGTGTGTGGTTCCCGCGGGCCTGGCCTCTTTACGGGT
TATGGCCCTTGCGTGCCTTGAATTACTTCCACCTGGCTGCAGTACGTGATTCTTGATCCCGAGCTTCGGG
TTGGAAGTGGGTGGGAGAGTTCGAGGCCTTGCGCTTAAGGAGCCCCTTCGCCTCGTGCTTGAGTTGAGGC
CTGGCCTGGGCGCTGGGGCCGCCGCGTGCGAATCTGGTGGCACCTTCGCGCCTGTCTCGCTGCTTTCGAT
AAGTCTCTAGCCATTTAAAATTTTTGATGACCTGCTGCGACGCTTTTTTTCTGGCAAGATAGTCTTGTAA
ATGCGGGCCAAGATCTGCACACTGGTATTTCGGTTTTTGGGGCCGCGGGCGGCGACGGGGCCCGTGCGTC
CCAGCGCACATGTTCGGCGAGGCGGGGCCTGCGAGCGCGGCCACCGAGAATCGGACGGGGGTAGTCTCAA
GCTGGCCGGCCTGCTCTGGTGCCTGGCCTCGCGCCGCCGTGTATCGCCCCGCCCTGGGCGGCAAGGCTGG
CCCGGTCGGCACCAGTTGCGTGAGCGGAAAGATGGCCGCTTCCCGGCCCTGCTGCAGGGAGCTCAAAATG
GAGGACGCGGCGCTCGGGAGAGCGGGCGGGTGAGTCACCCACACAAAGGAAAAGGGCCTTTCCGTCCTCA
GCCGTCGCTTCATGTGACTCCACGGAGTACCGGGCGCCGTCCAGGCACCTCGATTAGTTCTCGAGCTTTT
GGAGTACGTCGTCTTTAGGTTGGGGGGAGGGGTTTTATGCGATGGAGTTTCCCCACACTGAGTGGGTGGA
GACTGAAGTTAGGCCAGCTTGGCACTTGATGTAATTCTCCTTGGAATTTGCCCTTTTTGAGTTTGGATCT
TGGTTCATTCTCAAGCCTCAGACAGTGGTTCAAAGTTTTTTTCTTCCATTTCAGGTGTCGTGAGAAGGGC
GAATTCGACCCAAGTTTGTACAAAAAAGCAGGCTGGATCCAGGTGCCACCATGGTGAGCGAGCTGATTAA
GGAGAACATGCACATGAAGCTGTACATGGAGGGCACCGTGAACAACCACCACTTCAAGTGCACATCCGAG
GGCGAAGGCAAGCCCTACGAGGGCACCCAGACCATGAGAATCAAGGCGGTCGAGGGCGGCCCTCTCCCCT
TCGCCTTCGACATCCTGGCTACCAGCTTCATGTACGGCAGCAAAACCTTCATCAACCACACCCAGGGCAT
CCCCGACTTCTTTAAGCAGTCCTTCCCCGAGGGCTTCACATGGGAGAGAGTCACCACATACGAAGATGGG
GGCGTGCTGACCGCTACCCAGGACACCAGCCTCCAGGACGGCTGCCTCATCTACAACGTCAAGATCAGAG
GGGTGAACTTCCCATCCAACGGCCCTGTGATGCAGAAGAAAACACTCGGCTGGGAGGCCTCCACCGAGAC
ACTGTACCCCGCTGACGGCGGCCTGGAAGGCAGAGCCGACATGGCCCTGAAGCTCGTGGGCGGGGGCCAC
CTGATCTGCAACCTTAAGACCACATACAGATCCAAGAAACCCGCTAAGAACCTCAAGATGCCCGGCGTCT
ACTATGTGGACAGGAGACTGGAAAGAATCAAGGAGGCCGACAAAGAGACATACGTCGAGCAGCACGAGGT
GGCTGTGGCCAGATACTGCGACCTCCCTAGCAAACTGGGGCACAAACTTAATTGAGAATTCTACCACCCA
GCTTTCTTGTACAAAGTGGTACGTCTCAAGACCAGAGGTCTCTGCTTCAGGGGATACAGAAAGTGCTTCC
CTCAAGAGACAGAAAGTGCTTCCCTCAAGAGACAGAAAGTGCTTCCCTCAAGAGACAGAAAGTGCTTCCC
TCAAGAGCAACCAGAAGAGACCTGTGCTTCACTCCTCAGGTGCAGGCTGCCTATCAGAAGGTGGTGGCTG
GTGTGGCCAATGCCCTGGCTCACAAATACCACTGAGATCTTTTTCCCTCTGCCAAAAATTATGGGGACAT
CATGAAGCCCCTTGAGCATCTGACTTCTGGCTAATAAAGGAAATTTATTTTCATTGCAATAGTGTGTTGG
AATTTTTTGTGTCTCTCACTCGGAAGGACATATGGGAGGGCAAATCATTTAAAACATCAGAATGAGTATT
TGGTTTAGAGTTTGGCAACATATGCCCATATGCTGGCTGCCATGAACAAAGGTTGGCTATAAAGAGGTCA
TCAGTATATGAAACAGCCCCCTGCTGTCCATTCCTTATTCCATAGAAAAGCCTTGACTTGAGGTTAGATT
TTTTTTATATTTTGTTTTGTGTTATTTTTTTCTTTAACATCCCTAAAATTTTCCTTACATGTTTTACTAG
CCAGATTTTTCCTCCTCTCCTGACTACTCCCAGTCATAGCTGTCCCTCTTCTCTTATGGAGATCCCGAGC
GGTGCGTTTTTATGCTTGTAGTATTGTATAATGTTTTTAAGATCCAAGCTTCTGACCTCTTCTCTTCCTC
CCACAGGGCCTCGAGACAATTGCATCGATGGTACCAGTGAAAGTCTGCAATGAATTCGAGTTGGCGCGCC
TGTCATTCTAAATCTCTCTTTCAGCCTAAAGCTTTTTCCCCGTATCCCCCCAGGTGTCTGCAGGCTCAAA
GAGCAGCGAGAAGCGTTCAGAGGAAAGCGATCCCGTGCCACCTTCCCCGTGCCCGGGCTGTCCCCGCACG
CTGCCGGCTCGGGGATGCGGGGGGAGCGCCGGACCGGAGCGGAGCCCCGGGCGGCTCGCTGCTGCCCCCT
AGCGGGGGAGGGACGTAATTACATCCCTGGGGGCTTTGGGAGGGGGCTGTCCCCGTGAGCTCCCAGGCGC
GCCTGTCATTCTAAATCTCTCTTTCAGCCTAAAGCTTTTTCCCCGTATCCCCCCAGGTGTCTGCAGGCTC
AAAGAGCAGCGAGAAGCGTTCAGAGGAAAGCGATCCCGTGCCACCTTCCCCGTGCCCGGGCTGTCCCCGC
ACGCTGCCGGCTCGGGGATGCGGGGGGAGCGCCGGACCGGAGCGGAGCCCCGGGCGGCTCGCTGCTGCCC
CCTAGCGGGGGAGGGACGTAATTACATCCCTGGGGGCTTTGGGGGGGGGCTGTCCCCGTGAGCTCCCAGG
CGCGCCAACTCGGTACCGTATCGATGTCGACGTTAACGCTAGTGATATCAACTTTGTATAGAAAAGTTGG
CTCCGAATTCGCCCTTGACAGCAGAGATCCAGTTTGGTTAATTAATTGGCTCCGGTGCCCGTCAGTGGGC
AGAGCGCACATCGCCCACAGTCCCCGAGAAGTTGTGGGGAGGGGTCGGCAATTGAACCGGTGCCTAGAGA
AGGTGGCGCGGGGTAAACTGGGAAAGTGATGTCGTGTACTGGCTCCGCCTTTTTCCCGAGGGTGGGGGAG
AACCGTATATAAGTGCAGTAGTCGCCGTGAACGTTCTTTTTCGCAACGGGTTTGCCGCCAGAACACAGGT
AAGTGCCGTGTGTGGTTCCCGCGGGCCTGGCCTCTTTACGGGTTATGGCCCTTGCGTGCCTTGAATTACT
TCCACCTGGCTGCAGTACGTGATTCTTGATCCCGAGCTTCGGGTTGGAAGTGGGTGGGAGAGTTCGAGGC
CTTGCGCTTAAGGAGCCCCTTCGCCTCGTGCTTGAGTTGAGGCCTGGCCTGGGCGCTGGGGCCGCCGCGT
GCGAATCTGGTGGCACCTTCGCGCCTGTCTCGCTGCTTTCGATAAGTCTCTAGCCATTTAAAATTTTTGA
TGACCTGCTGCGACGCTTTTTTTCTGGCAAGATAGTCTTGTAAATGCGGGCCAAGATCTGCACACTGGTA
TTTCGGTTTTTGGGGCCGCGGGCGGCGACGGGGCCCGTGCGTCCCAGCGCACATGTTCGGCGAGGCGGGG
CCTGCGAGCGCGGCCACCGAGAATCGGACGGGGGTAGTCTCAAGCTGGCCGGCCTGCTCTGGTGCCTGGC
CTCGCGCCGCCGTGTATCGCCCCGCCCTGGGCGGCAAGGCTGGCCCGGTCGGCACCAGTTGCGTGAGCGG
AAAGATGGCCGCTTCCCGGCCCTGCTGCAGGGAGCTCAAAATGGAGGACGCGGCGCTCGGGAGAGCGGGC
GGGTGAGTCACCCACACAAAGGAAAAGGGCCTTTCCGTCCTCAGCCGTCGCTTCATGTGACTCCACGGAG
TACCGGGCGCCGTCCAGGCACCTCGATTAGTTCTCGAGCTTTTGGAGTACGTCGTCTTTAGGTTGGGGGG
AGGGGTTTTATGCGATGGAGTTTCCCCACACTGAGTGGGTGGAGACTGAAGTTAGGCCAGCTTGGCACTT
GATGTAATTCTCCTTGGAATTTGCCCTTTTTGAGTTTGGATCTTGGTTCATTCTCAAGCCTCAGACAGTG
GTTCAAAGTTTTTTTCTTCCATTTCAGGTGTCGTGAGAAGGGCGAATTCGACCCAAGTTTGTACAAAAAA
GCAGGCTCGCCACCATGGTGAGCAAGGGCGAGGAGCTGTTCACCGGGGTGGTGCCCATCCTGGTCGAGCT
GGACGGCGACGTAAACGGCCACAAGTTCAGCGTGAGGGGCGAGGGCGAGGGCGATGCCACCAACGGCAAG
CTGACCCTGAAGTTCATCTGCACCACCGGCAAGCTGCCCGTGCCCTGGCCCACCCTCGTGACCACCCTGA
GCCACGGCGTGCAGTGCTTCGCCCGCTACCCCGACCACATGAAGCAGCACGACTTCTTCAAGTCCGCCAT
GCCCGAAGGCTACGTCCAGGAGCGCACCATCTTCTTCAAGGACGACGGCACCTACAAGACCCGCGCCGAG
GTGAAGTTCGAGGGCGACACCCTAGTGAACCGCATCGAGCTGAAGGGCGTCGACTTCAAGGAGGACGGCA
ACATCCTGGGGCACAAGCTGGAGTACAACTTCAACAGCCACAACATCTATATCATGGCCGTCAAGCAGAA
GAACGGCATCAAGGTGAACTTCAAGATCCGCCACAACGTGGAGGACGGCAGCGTGCAGCTCGCCGACCAC
TACCAGCAGAACACCCCCATCGGCGACGGCCCCGTGCTGCTGCCCGACAGCCACTACCTGAGCACCCAGT
CCGTGCTGAGCAAAGACCCCAACGAGAAGCGCGATCACATGGTCCTGCTGGAGTTCCGCACCGCCGCCGG
GATCACTCTCGGCATGGACGAGCTGTACAAGTAATACCACCCAGCTTTCTTGTACAAAGTGGTACGCGTG
AATTCACTCCTCAGGTGCAGGCTGCCTATCAGAAGGTGGTGGCTGGTGTGGCCAATGCCCTGGCTCACAA
ATACCACTGAGATCTTTTTCCCTCTGCCAAAAATTATGGGGACATCATGAAGCCCCTTGAGCATCTGACT
TCTGGCTAATAAAGGAAATTTATTTTCATTGCAATAGTGTGTTGGAATTTTTTGTGTCTCTCACTCGGAA
GGACATATGGGAGGGCAAATCATTTAAAACATCAGAATGAGTATTTGGTTTAGAGTTTGGCAACATATGC
CCATATGCTGGCTGCCATGAACAAAGGTTGGCTATAAAGAGGTCATCAGTATATGAAACAGCCCCCTGCT
GTCCATTCCTTATTCCATAGAAAAGCCTTGACTTGAGGTTAGATTTTTTTTATATTTTGTTTTGTGTTAT
TTTTTTCTTTAACATCCCTAAAATTTTCCTTACATGTTTTACTAGCCAGATTTTTCCTCCTCTCCTGACT
ACTCCCAGTCATAGCTGTCCCTCTTCTCTTATGGAGATCCCTCGACCTGCAGCCCAAGCTTGGCGTAATC
ATGGTCATAGCTGTTTCCTGTGTGAAATTGTTATCCGCTCACAATTCCACACAACATACGAGCCGGAAGC
ATAAAGTGTAAAGCCTGGGGTGCCTAATGAGTGAGCTAACTCACATTAATTGCGTTGCGCTCACTGCCCG
CTTTCCAGTCGGGAAACCTGTCGTGCCAGCGGATCGACAGTACTAAGCTTGGTCTAATACCCAATCTCTC
GTCTTATCCAGATGTTTTATACGCCTCTGGCCCGTGTCTCAAAATCTCTGATGTTACATTGCACAAGATA
AAATAATATCATCATGAACAATAAAACTGTCTGCTTACATAAACAGTAATACAAGGGGTGTTATGAGCCA
TATTCAACGGGAAACGTCGAGGCCGCGATTAAATTCCAACATGGATGCTGATTTATATGGGTATAAATGG
GCTCGCGATAATGTCGGGCAATCAGGTGCGACAATCTATCGCTTGTATGGGAAGCCCGATGCGCCAGAGT
TGTTTCTGAAACATGGCAAAGGTAGCGTTGCCAATGATGTTACAGATGAGATGGTCAGACTAAACTGGCT
GACGGAATTTATGCCTCTTCCGACCATCAAGCATTTTATCCGTACTCCTGATGATGCATGGTTACTCACC
ACTGCGATCCCCGGAAAAACAGCATTCCAGGTATTAGAAGAATATCCTGATTCAGGTGAAAATATTGTTG
ATGCGCTGGCAGTGTTCCTGCGCCGGTTGCATTCGATTCCTGTTTGTAATTGTCCTTTTAACAGCGATCG
CGTATTTCGTCTCGCTCAGGCGCAATCACGAATGAATAACGGTTTGGTTGATGCGAGTGATTTTGATGAC
GAGCGTAATGGCTGGCCTGTTGAACAAGTCTGGAAAGAAATGCATAAACTTTTGCCATTCTCACCGGATT
CAGTCGTCACTCATGGTGATTTCTCACTTGATAACCTTATTTTTGACGAGGGGAAATTAATAGGTTGTAT
TGATGTTGGACGAGTCGGAATCGCAGACCGATACCAGGATCTTGCCATCCTATGGAACTGCCTCGGTGAG
TTTTCTCCTTCATTACAGAAACGGCTTTTTCAAAAATATGGTATTGATAATCCTGATATGAATAAATTGC
AGTTTCATTTGATGCTCGATGAGTTTTTCTAATCAGAATTGGTTAATTGGTTGTAACACTGGCAGAGCAT
TACGCTGACTTGACGGGACGGCGCAAGCTCATGACCAAAATCCCTTAACGTGAGTTACGCGTCGTTCCAC
TGAGCGTCAGAGGTATCACTAGTATTACAGAGGTAAGTTATAACAGTCGCCTAACCC
Features (pLannotate 1.2.2; 28 found; start..end, strand, type, name):
     87..675     -  rep_origin     ori: high-copy-number ColE1/pMB1/pBR322/pUC origin of replication
    846..1706    -  CDS            AmpR: β-lactamase; bla; confers resistance to ampicillin, carbenicillin, and related antibiotics
   1707..1778    -  promoter       AmpR promoter: bla
   1857..2456    +  CDS            PuroR: puromycin N-acetyltransferase; pac from Streptomyces alboniger; confers resistance to puromycin
   2461..2541    +  CDS            HBB (fragment): HBB_PONPY - Experimental evidence at transcript level: Swiss-Prot protein existence level 2. Involved in oxygen transport from the lung to the various peripheral tissues. From Pongo pygmaeus (Bornean orangutan).
   2612..2667    +  polyA_signal   β-globin poly(A) signal: rabbit β-globin polyadenylation signal (Gil and Proudfoot, 1987)
   3646..3666    +  protein_bind   attB4: mutant version of attB; core recombination site for the Gateway® BP reaction BP Clonase™
   3734..3945    +  promoter       EF-1α core promoter: core promoter for human elongation factor EF-1α
   3946..4884    +  intron         EF-1α intron A: intron upstream of the start codon of human EF-1α
   4911..4931    +  protein_bind   attB1: mutant version of attB; core recombination site for the Gateway® BP reaction BP Clonase™
   4951..5646    +  CDS            mKate2: mKate2 is a basic (constitutively fluorescent) red fluorescent protein published in 2009, derived from Entacmaea quadricolor. It is reported to be a rapidly-maturing monomer with moderate acid sensitivity.
   5666..5690    -  protein_bind   attB2: mutant version of attB; recombination site for the Gateway® BP reaction BP Clonase™
   5838..5912    +  CDS            HBB (fragment): HBB_PONPY - Experimental evidence at transcript level: Swiss-Prot protein existence level 2. Involved in oxygen transport from the lung to the various peripheral tissues. From Pongo pygmaeus (Bornean orangutan).
   5983..6038    +  polyA_signal   β-globin poly(A) signal: rabbit β-globin polyadenylation signal (Gil and Proudfoot, 1987)
   6422..6447    +  misc_feature   SA: splice acceptor site
   7119..7139    +  protein_bind   attB4: mutant version of attB; core recombination site for the Gateway® BP reaction BP Clonase™
   7207..7418    +  promoter       EF-1α core promoter: core promoter for human elongation factor EF-1α
   7419..8357    +  intron         EF-1α intron A: intron upstream of the start codon of human EF-1α
   8384..8404    +  protein_bind   attB1: mutant version of attB; core recombination site for the Gateway® BP reaction BP Clonase™
   8415..9131    +  CDS            EBFP2: EBFP2 is a basic (constitutively fluorescent) blue fluorescent protein published in 2007, derived from Aequorea victoria. It is reported to be a rapidly-maturing monomer with moderate acid sensitivity.
   9139..9163    -  protein_bind   attB2: mutant version of attB; recombination site for the Gateway® BP reaction BP Clonase™
   9167..9247    +  CDS            HBB (fragment): HBB_PONPY - Experimental evidence at transcript level: Swiss-Prot protein existence level 2. Involved in oxygen transport from the lung to the various peripheral tissues. From Pongo pygmaeus (Bornean orangutan).
   9318..9373    +  polyA_signal   β-globin poly(A) signal: rabbit β-globin polyadenylation signal (Gil and Proudfoot, 1987)
   9756..9778    -  protein_bind   lac operator (fragment): The lac repressor binds to the lac operator to inhibit transcription in E. coli. This inhibition can be relieved by adding lactose or isopropyl-β-D-thiogalactopyranoside (IPTG). lac repressor encoded by lacI
   9782..9812    -  promoter       lac promoter: promoter for the E. coli lac operon
   9827..9848    -  protein_bind   CAP binding site: CAP binding activates transcription in the presence of cAMP. E. coli catabolite activator protein
   9861..9900    -  CDS            lacI (fragment): lac repressor; lacI; The lac repressor binds to the lac operator to inhibit transcription in E. coli. This inhibition can be relieved by adding lactose or isopropyl-β-D-thiogalactopyranoside (IPTG).
  10073..10882   +  CDS            KanR: aminoglycoside phosphotransferase; aph(3')-Ia; confers resistance to kanamycin in bacteria or G418 (Geneticin®) in eukaryotes
