[The description below was written by a language model from this plasmid's Addgene catalogue record and pLannotate feature annotations shown in this document.]
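Description:
LSB-hsa-miR-526b-5p is a mammalian expression and synthetic biology plasmid of about 11 kb, built on the Low Sensor Backbone (LSB), that reports the activity of the human microRNA hsa-miR-526b-5p by fluorescence. It replicates in E. coli from a high-copy ColE1/pUC-type origin and carries both β-lactamase (AmpR) and an aminoglycoside phosphotransferase (KanR), matching the recorded dual ampicillin and kanamycin selection. A puromycin N-acetyltransferase gene followed by a rabbit β-globin poly(A) signal is also present for puromycin selection in mammalian cells, although no promoter for it is annotated in the feature table.

The payload consists of two parallel transcription units of similar architecture. Each has a human EF-1α core promoter with its intron A, a fluorescent protein coding sequence flanked by Gateway attB1 and attB2 scars (with attB4 upstream of the promoter), and a β-globin 3' region with poly(A) signal. The first unit expresses the red protein mKate2, and according to the record the hsa-miR-526b-5p target is placed in its 3' UTR. The target itself is not annotated, but an unannotated gap lies between attB2 and the β-globin sequence in that unit. The second unit expresses the blue protein EBFP2 without a target and serves as an internal reference. When the miRNA is active in transfected cells, mKate2 output is repressed while EBFP2 is unaffected, so the mKate2-to-EBFP2 ratio measures miRNA activity independently of plasmid dose.

The depositor notes that the repeated poly(A) element makes the plasmid inherently unstable. The physical plasmid also differs slightly from the deposited sequence, including short insertions flanking the puromycin gene that do not impair selection.
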