Addgene plasmid #103616: LSB-hsa-miR-526b-5p
Purpose: Used to sense miRNA activity using fluorescence based tools. hsa-miR-526b-5p target in 3' UTR of of mKate. miRNA activity can be measured by the repression of mKate2 relative to EBFP2 fluorescent proteins . Plasmid is inherently unstable; please see Depositor Comments
Depositing lab: Ron Weiss. Depositing organization: Massachusetts Institute of Technology. Publication: A mixed antagonistic/synergistic miRNA repression model enables accurate predictions of multi-input miRNA sensor activity. Gam JJ, Babb J, Weiss R. Nat Commun. 2018 Jun 22;9(1):2430. doi: 10.1038/s41467-018-04575-0. PubMed 29934631.
Backbone
  Vector backbone: Low Sensor Backbone (LSB)
  Vector type: Mammalian Expression, Synthetic Biology
Growth in bacteria
  Bacterial resistance: Ampicillin and Kanamycin, 100 & 50 μg/mL
  Growth temperature: 30°C
  Growth strain: NEB Stable
  Copy number: High Copy
Gene/Insert
  Gene/Insert name: hsa-miR-526b-5p target
  Species: H. sapiens (human)
  Entrez Gene: MIR526B (a.k.a. MIRN526B)
  Promoter: EF-1a
  Cloning method: Gibson Cloning
Terms and licenses: Academic/Nonprofit Terms; Industry Terms: Not Available to Industry
Depositor comments: Please note that this plasmid is inherently unstable due to a repeating poly A element. We recommend performing a diagnostic digest on multiple colonies upon receipt. The depositors would like to note the presence of several discrepancies between the depositor sequence and physical plasmid sequence. In particular, the sequences upstream and downstream of the puromycin coding region have 10 bp insertions which do not affect the ability to perform puromycin selection. The sequences for those regions within the physical plasmids are as follows: Upstream of Puro: GAATTCGACCGCCTGTCTCAAGGTGCCACC; Downstream of Puro: GCTTTGAGACTACGCGTGAATTCACTCCTC. Please contact if you are interested in this plasmid prior to placing an order.
How to cite: LSB-hsa-miR-526b-5p was a gift from Ron Weiss (Addgene plasmid # 103616 ; http://n2t.net/addgene:103616 ; RRID:Addgene_103616)
