>Addgene plasmid #103616 | LSB-hsa-miR-526b-5p | depositor partial sequence | sequence record 196281 | hsa-miR-526b-5p target
ACAGAAAGTGCTTCCCTCAAGAG
